>Addgene plasmid #38214 | pTH748-CEN-RLuc/min8maxCFLuc | depositor full sequence | sequence record 48291 | pTH748-CEN-RLuc/min8maxCFLuc sequence 9186 bps
GACGAAAGGGCCTCGTGATACGCCTATTTTTATAGGTTAATGTCATGATAATAATGGTTTCTTAGGACGG
ATCGCTTGCCTGTAACTTACACGCGCCTCGTATCTTTTAATGATGGAATAATTTGGGAATTTACTCTGTG
TTTATTTATTTTTATGTTTTGTATTTGGATTTTAGAAAGTAAATAAAGAAGGTAGAAGAGTTACGGAATG
AAGAAAAAAAAATAAACAAAGGTTTAAAAAATTTCAACAAAAAGCGTACTTTACATATATATTTATTAGA
CAAGAAAAGCAGATTAAATAGATATACATTCGATTAACGATAAGTAAAATGTAAAATCACAGGATTTTCG
TGTGTGGTCTTCTACACAGACAAGATGAAACAATTCGGCATTAATACCTGAGAGCAGGAAGAGCAAGATA
AAAGGTAGTATTTGTTGGCGATCCCCCTAGAGTCTTTTACATCTTCGGAAAACAAAAACTATTTTTTCTT
TAATTTCTTTTTTTACTTTCTATTTTTAATTTATATATTTATATTAAAAAATTTAAATTATAATTATTTT
TATAGCACGTGATGAAAAGGACCCAGGTGGCACTTTTCGGGGAAATGTGCGCGGAACCCCTATTTGTTTA
TTTTTCTAAATACATTCAAATATGTATCCGCTCATGAGACAATAACCCTGATAAATGCTTCAATAATATT
GAAAAAGGAAGAGTATGAGTATTCAACATTTCCGTGTCGCCCTTATTCCCTTTTTTGCGGCATTTTGCCT
TCCTGTTTTTGCTCACCCAGAAACGCTGGTGAAAGTAAAAGATGCTGAAGATCAGTTGGGTGCACGAGTG
GGTTACATCGAACTGGATCTCAACAGCGGTAAGATCCTTGAGAGTTTTCGCCCCGAAGAACGTTTTCCAA
TGATGAGCACTTTTAAAGTTCTGCTATGTGGCGCGGTATTATCCCGTATTGACGCCGGGCAAGAGCAACT
CGGTCGCCGCATACACTATTCTCAGAATGACTTGGTTGAGTACTCACCAGTCACAGAAAAGCATCTTACG
GATGGCATGACAGTAAGAGAATTATGCAGTGCTGCCATAACCATGAGTGATAACACTGCGGCCAACTTAC
TTCTGACAACGATCGGAGGACCGAAGGAGCTAACCGCTTTTTTTCACAACATGGGGGATCATGTAACTCG
CCTTGATCGTTGGGAACCGGAGCTGAATGAAGCCATACCAAACGACGAGCGTGACACCACGATGCCTGTA
GCAATGGCAACAACGTTGCGCAAACTATTAACTGGCGAACTACTTACTCTAGCTTCCCGGCAACAATTAA
TAGACTGGATGGAGGCGGATAAAGTTGCAGGACCACTTCTGCGCTCGGCCCTTCCGGCTGGCTGGTTTAT
TGCTGATAAATCTGGAGCCGGTGAGCGTGGGTCTCGCGGTATCATTGCAGCACTGGGGCCAGATGGTAAG
CCCTCCCGTATCGTAGTTATCTACACGACGGGCAGTCAGGCAACTATGGATGAACGAAATAGACAGATCG
CTGAGATAGGTGCCTCACTGATTAAGCATTGGTAACTGTCAGACCAAGTTTACTCATATATACTTTAGAT
TGATTTAAAACTTCATTTTTAATTTAAAAGGATCTAGGTGAAGATCCTTTTTGATAATCTCATGACCAAA
ATCCCTTAACGTGAGTTTTCGTTCCACTGAGCGTCAGACCCCGTAGAAAAGATCAAAGGATCTTCTTGAG
ATCCTTTTTTTCTGCGCGTAATCTGCTGCTTGCAAACAAAAAAACCACCGCTACCAGCGGTGGTTTGTTT
GCCGGATCAAGAGCTACCAACTCTTTTTCCGAAGGTAACTGGCTTCAGCAGAGCGCAGATACCAAATACT
GTCCTTCTAGTGTAGCCGTAGTTAGGCCACCACTTCAAGAACTCTGTAGCACCGCCTACATACCTCGCTC
TGCTAATCCTGTTACCAGTGGCTGCTGCCAGTGGCGATAAGTCGTGTCTTACCGGGTTGGACTCAAGACG
ATAGTTACCGGATAAGGCGCAGCGGTCGGGCTGAACGGGGGGTTCGTGCACACAGCCCAGCTTGGAGCGA
ACGACCTACACCGAACTGAGATACCTACAGCGTGAGCATTGAGAAAGCGCCACGCTTCCCGAAGGGAGAA
AGGCGGACAGGTATCCGGTAAGCGGCAGGGTCGGAACAGGAGAGCGCACGAGGGAGCTTCCAGGGGGGAA
CGCCTGGTATCTTTATAGTCCTGTCGGGTTTCGCCACCTCTGACTTGAGCGTCGATTTTTGTGATGCTCG
TCAGGGGGGCCGAGCCTATGGAAAAACGCCAGCAACGCGGCCTTTTTACGGTTCCTGGCCTTTTGCTGGC
CTTTTGCTCACATGTTCTTTCCTGCGTTATCCCCTGATTCTGTGGATAACCGTATTACCGCCTTTGAGTG
AGCTGATACCGCTCGCCGCAGCCGAACGACCGAGCGCAGCGAGTCAGTGAGCGAGGAAGCGGAAGAGCGC
CCAATACGCAAACCGCCTCTCCCCGCGCGTTGGCCGATTCATTAATGCAGCTGGCACGACAGGTTTCCCG
ACTGGAAAGCGGGCAGTGAGCGCAACGCAATTAATGTGAGTTACCTCACTCATTAGGCACCCCAGGCTTT
ACACTTTATGCTTCCGGCTCCTATGTTGTGTGGAATTGTGAGCGGATAACAATTTCACACAGGAAACAGC
TATGACCATGATTACGCCAAGCTCGGAATTAACCCTCACTAAAGGGAACAAAAGCTGGGTACCGGGCCCC
CCCTCGAGGGCATGCGAAGGAAAATGAGAAATATCGAGGGAGACGATTCAGAGGAGCAGGACAAACTATA
ACCGACTGTTTGTTGGAGGATGCCGTACATAACGAACACTGCTGAAGCTACCATGTCTACAGTTTAGAGG
AATGGGTACAACTCACAGGCGAGGGATGGTGTTCACTCGTGCTAGCAAACGCGGTGGGAGCAAAAAGTAG
AATATTATCTTTTATTCGTGAAACTTCGAACACTGTCATCTAAAGATGCTATATACTAATATAGGCATAC
TTGATAATGGAAACTATAAATCGTGAAGGCATAGGAGATCCGCTTATTTAGAAGTGTCGAATTCTTACGA
CATTTGTTCATTTTTGAGAACTCGCTCAACGAACGATTTGATATATTTTCCCATTTCATCAGGTGCATCT
TCTTGCGAAAAATGAAGACCTTTTACTTTGACAAATTCAGTATTAGGAAACTTCTTGGCACCTTCAACAA
TAGCATTGGAAAAGAATCCTGGGTCCGATTCAATAAACATTTTTGGTAAATCATCACTTGCACGTAGATA
AGCATTATAATTCCTAACAATTTGTACAACGTCAGGTTTACCACCTTTTACTAACGGGATTTCACGAGGC
CATGATAATGTTGGACGACGAACTTCACCTTTCTCTTTGAATGGTTCAAGATATGCTGCAAATTCTTCTG
GTTCTAACTTTCTCATGATTTTTGATGGCAACATGGTTTCCACGAAGAAGTTATTCTCCAAAACCATTTT
TTCTCCTTCTTCAGATTTGATCAACGCAATATCTTCTTCAATATCAGGCCATTCATCCCATGATTCAATC
ACATCTACTACACTTTCAGCGTGAACTATTGCTTTGATCTTATCTTGATGCTCATAGCTATAATGAAATG
CCAAACAAGCACCCCAATCATGGCCGACAAAAATGATCTTCTTTGGTAAATTAAGAAGTTCAAACCATGC
AGTAAGATATTTGTAATGATCAAGTAACCTATAAGAACCATTACCAGATTTGCCTGATTTGCCCATACCA
ATAAGGTCTGGTATAATACACCGCGCTACTGGCTCAATATGTGGCACAACATGTCGCCATAAATAAGAAG
AGGCCGCGTTACCATGTAAAAAAATAACAGCATTTTCTGCATGTTTTTCTGAATCATAATAATTAATAAA
TGAATCAAGAACATTCATTTGTTTACATCTGGCCCACCACTGCGGACCAGTTATCATCCGTTTCCTTTGT
TCTGGATCATAAACTTTCGAAGTCATCCCGGGGAGTTGATTGTATGCTTGGTATAGCTTGAAATATTGTG
CAGAAAAAGAAACAAGGAAGAAAGGGAACGAGAACAATGACGAGGAAACAAAAGATTAATAATTGCAGGT
CTATTTATACTTGATAGCAAAGCGGCAAACTTTTTTTATTTCAAATTCAAGTAACTGGAAGGAAGGCCGT
ATACCGTTGCTCATTAGAGAGTAGTGTGCGTGAATGAAGGAAGGAAAAAGTTTCGTGTGTTCGAAGATAC
CCCTCATCAGCTCTGGAACAACGACATCTGTTGGTGCTGTCTTTGTCGTTAATTTTTTCCTTTAGTGTCT
TCCATCATTTTTTTTGTCATTGCGGATATGGTGAGACAACAACGGGGGAGAGAGAAAAGAAAAAAAAAGA
AAAGAATCCGGGAGTTTATCATTATCAATACTGCCATTTCAAAGAATACGTAAATAATTAATAGTAGTGA
TTTTCCTAACTTTATTTAGTCAAAAAATTAGCCTTTTAATTCTGCTGTAACCCGTACATGCCCAAAATAG
GGGGCGGGTTACACAGAATATATAACATCGTAGGTGTCTGGGTGAACAGTTTATTCCTGGCATCCACTAA
ATATAATGGAGCCCGCTTTTTAAGCTGGCATCCAGAAAAAAAAAGAATCCCAGCACCAAAATATTGTTTT
CTTCACCAACCATCAGTTCATAGGTCCATTCTCTTAGCGCAACTACAGAGAACAGGGGCACAAACAGGCA
AAAAACGGGCACAACCTCAATGGAGTGATGCAACCTGCCTGGAGTAAATGATGACACAAGGCAATTGACC
CACGCATGTATCTATCTCATTTTCTTACACCTTCTATTACCTTCTGCTCTCTCTGATTTGGAAAAAGCTG
AAAAAAAAGGTTGAAACCAGTTCCCTGAAATTATTCCCCTACTTGACTAATAAGTATATAAAGAACGGTA
GGTATTGATTGTAATTCTGTAAATCTATTTCTTAAACTTCTTAAATTCTACTTTTATAGTTAGTCTTTTT
TTTAGTTTTAAAACACCAAGAACTTAGTTTCGACGGATCCATGGAGGACGCAAAAAACATAAAAAAGGGC
CCAGCTCCATTCTACCCATTGGAAGACGGCACTGCTGGCGAACAATTGCACAAGGCTATGAAGAGATACG
CTTTGGTTCCAGGCACTATTGCTTTCACTGACGCTCACATTGAAGTTAACATTACTTACGCTGAATACTT
CGAAATGTCTGTTAGATTGGCTGAAGCTATGAAGAGATACGGCTTGAACACTAACCACAGAATTGTTGTT
TGCTCTGAAAACTCTTTGCAATTCTTCATGCCAGTTTTGGGCGCTTTGTTCATTGGCGTTGCTGTTGCTC
CAGCTAACGACATTTACAACGAAAGAGAATTGTTGAACTCTATGAACATTTCTCAACCAACTGTTGTTTT
CGTTTCTAAGAAGGGCTTGCAAAAGATTTTGAACGTTCAAAAGAAGTTGCCAATTATTCAAAAGATTATT
ATTATGGACTCTAAGACTGACTACCAAGGCTTCCAATCTATGTACACTTTCGTTACTTCTCACTTGCCAC
CAGGCTTCAACGAATACGACTTCGTTCCAGAATCTTTCGACAGAGACAAGACTATTGCTTTGATTATGAA
CTCTTCTGGCTCTACTGGCTTGCCAAAGGGCGTTGCTTTGCCACACAGAACTGCTTGCGTTAGATTCTCT
CACGCTAGAGACCCAATTTTCGGCAACCAAATTATTCCAGACACTGCTATTTTGTCTGTTGTTCCATTCC
ACCACGGCTTCGGCATGTTCACTACTTTGGGCTACTTGATTTGCGGCTTCAGAGTTGTTTTGATGTACAG
ATTCGAAGAAGAATTGTTCTTGAGATCTTTGCAAGACTACAAGATTCAATCTGCTTTGTTGGTTCCAACT
TTGTTCTCTTTCTTCGCTAAGTCTACTTTGATTGACAAGTACGACTTGTCTAACTTGCACGAAATTGCTT
CTGGCGGCGCTCCATTGTCTAAGGAAGTTGGCGAAGCTGTTGCTAAGAGATTCCACTTGCCAGGCATTAG
ACAAGGCTACGGCTTGACTGAAACTACTTCTGCTATTTTGATTACTCCAGAAGGCGACGACAAGCCAGGC
GCTGTTGGCAAGGTTGTTCCATTCTTCGAAGCTAAGGTTGTTGACTTGGACACTGGCAAGACTTTGGGCG
TTAACCAAAGAGGCGAATTGTGCGTTAGAGGCCCAATGATTATGTCTGGCTACGTTAACAACCCAGAAGC
TACTAACGCTTTGATTGACAAGGACGGCTGGTTGCACTCTGGCGACATTGCTTACTGGGACGAAGACGAA
CACTTCTTCATTGTTGACAGATTGAAGTCTTTGATTAAGTACAAGGGCTACCAAGTTGCTCCAGCTGAAT
TGGAATCTATTTTGTTGCAACACCCAAACATTTTCGACGCTGGCGTTGCTGGCTTGCCAGACGACGACGC
TGGCGAATTGCCAGCTGCTGTTGTTGTTTTGGAACACGGCAAGACTATGACTGAAAAGGAAATTGTTGAC
TACGTTGCTTCTCAAGTTACTACTGCTAAGAAGTTGAGAGGCGGCGTTGTTTTCGTTGACGAAGTTCCAA
AGGGCTTGACTGGCAAGTTGGACGCTAGAAAGATTAGAGAAATTTTGATTAAGGCTAAGAAGGGCGGCAA
GTAAGTCGACCTGCAGGCATGCAAGCTTTGGACTTCTTCGCCAGAGGTTTGGTCAAGTCTCCAATCAAGG
TTGTCGGCTTGTCTACCTTGCCAGAAATTTACGAAAAGATGGAAAAGGGTCAAATCGTTGGTAGATACGT
TGTTGACACTTCTAAATAAGCGAATTTCTTATGATTTATGATTTTTATTATTAAATAAGTTATAAAAAAA
ATAAGTGTATACAAATTTTAAAGTGACTCTTAGGTTTTAAAACGAAAATTCTTATTCTTGAGTAACTCTT
TCCTGTAGGTCAGGTTGCTTTCTCAGGTATAGCATGAGGTCGCTCTTATTGACCACACCTCTACCGGCAT
GCCGGTCGAAATTCCCCTACCCTATGAAAAGCGGCCGCCACCGCGGTGGAGCTCCAATTCGCCCTATAGT
GAGTCGTATTACAATTCACTGGCCGTCGTTTTACAACGTCGTGACTGGGAAAACCCTGGCGTTACCCAAC
TTAATCGCCTTGCAGCACATCCCCCCTTCGCCAGCTGGCGTAATAGCGAAGAGGCCCGCACCGATCGCCC
TTCCCAACAGTTGCGCAGCCTGAATGGCGAATGGCGCG
[124 nt withheld, positions 7389-7512]
C
[91 nt withheld, positions 7514-7604]
A
[49 nt withheld, positions 7606-7654]
CCTTTGACGTTGGAGTCCACGTTCTTT
[37 nt withheld, positions 7682-7718]
ACCCTATCTCGGTCTATTCTTTTGATTTATAAGGGATTTTGCCGATTTCGGCCTATTGGTTAAAAAATGA
GCTGATTTAACAAAAATTTAACGCGAATTTTAACAAAATATTAACGTTTACAATTTCCTGATGCGGTATT
TTCTCCTTACGCATCTGTGCGGTATTTCACACCGCAGGGTAATAACTGATATAATTAAATTGAAGCTCTA
ATTTGTGAGTTTAGTATACATGCATTTACTTATAATACAGTTTTTTAGTTTTGCTGGCCGCATCTTCTCA
AATATGCTTCCCAGCCTGCTTTTCTGTAACGTTCACCCTCTACCTTAGCATCCCTTCCCTTTGCAAATAG
TCCTCTTCCAACAATAATAATGTCAGATCCTGTAGAGACCACATCATCCACGGTTCTATACTGTTGACCC
AATGCGTCTCCCTTGTCATCTAAACCCACACCGGGTGTCATAATCAACCAATCGTAACCTTCATCTCTTC
CACCCATGTCTCTTTGAGCAATAAAGCCGATAACAAAATCTTTGTCGCTCTTCGCAATGTCAACAGTACC
CTTAGTATATTCTCCAGTAGATAGGGAGCCCTTGCATGACAATTCTGCTAACATCAAAAGGCCTCTAGGT
TCCTTTGTTACTTCTTCTGCCGCCTGCTTCAAACCGCTAACAATACCTGGGCCCACCACACCGTGTGCAT
TCGTAATGTCTGCCCATTCTGCTATTCTGTATACACCCGCAGAGTACTGCAATTTGACTGTATTACCAAT
GTCAGCAAATTTTCTGTCTTCGAAGAGTAAAAAATTGTACTTGGCGGATAATGCCTTTAGCGGCTTAACT
GTGCCCTCCATGGAAAAATCAGTCAAGATATCCACATGTGTTTTTAGTAAACAAATTTTGGGACCTAATG
CTTCAACTAACTCCAGTAATTCCTTGGTGGTACGAACATCCAATGAAGCACACAAGTTTGTTTGCTTTTC
GTGCATGATATTAAATAGCTTGGCAGCAACAGGACTAGGATGAGTAGCAGCACGTTCCTTATATGTAGCT
TTCGACATGATTTATCTTCGTTTCCTGCAGGTTTTTGTTCTGTGCAGTTGGGTTAAGAATACTGGGCAAT
TTCATGTTTCTTCAACACTACATATGCGTATATATACCAATCTAAGTCTGTGCTCCTTCCTTCGTTCTTC
CTTCTGTTCGGAGATTACCGAATCAAAAAAATTTCAAAGAAACCGAAATCAAAAAAAAGAATAAAAAAAA
AATGATGAATTGAATTGAAAAGCGTGGTGCACTCTCAGTACAATCTGCTCTGATGCCGCATAGTTAAGCC
AGCCCCGACACCCGCCAACACCCGCTGACGCGCCCTGACGGGCTTGTCTGCTCCCGGCATCCGCTTACAG
ACAAGCTGTGACCGTCTCCGGGAGCTGCATGTGTCAGAGGTTTTCACCGTCATCACCGAAACGCGCGA
Features (pLannotate 1.2.2; 27 found; start..end, strand, type, name):
     70..573     -  misc_feature   CEN/ARS: S. cerevisiae CEN6 centromere fused to an autonomously replicating sequence
    610..714     +  promoter       AmpR promoter: bla
    715..1575    +  CDS            AmpR: β-lactamase; bla; confers resistance to ampicillin, carbenicillin, and related antibiotics
   1746..2334    +  rep_origin     ori: high-copy-number ColE1/pMB1/pBR322/pUC origin of replication
   2517..2609    +  CDS            lacI (fragment): lac repressor; lacI; The lac repressor binds to the lac operator to inhibit transcription in E. coli. This inhibition can be relieved by adding lactose or isopropyl-β-D-thiogalactopyranoside (IPTG).
   2622..2643    +  protein_bind   CAP binding site: CAP binding activates transcription in the presence of cAMP. E. coli catabolite activator protein
   2658..2688    +  promoter       lac promoter: promoter for the E. coli lac operon
   2696..2712    +  protein_bind   lac operator: The lac repressor binds to the lac operator to inhibit transcription in E. coli. This inhibition can be relieved by adding lactose or isopropyl-β-D-thiogalactopyranoside (IPTG). lac repressor encoded by lacI
   2757..2775    +  promoter       T3 promoter: promoter for bacteriophage T3 RNA polymerase
   2788..2809    -  misc_feature   MCS (fragment): pBluescript multiple cloning site
   2824..3123    -  terminator     ADH2 terminator: transcription terminator for the S. cerevisiae alcohol dehydrogenase 2 (ADH2) gene
   3154..4086    -  CDS            LUCI_RENRE: Experimental evidence at protein level: Swiss-Prot protein existence level 1. Upon binding the substrate, the enzyme catalyzes an oxygenation, producing a very short-lived hydroperoxide that cyclizes into a dioxetanone structure, which collapses, releasing a CO(2) molecule. The spontaneous breakdown of the dioxetanone releases the energy (about 50 kcal/mole) that is necessary to generate the excited state of the coelenteramide product, which is the singlet form of the monoanion. In vivo the product undergoes the process of nonradiative energy transfer to an accessory protein, a green fluoresce
   4094..4486    -  promoter       ADH1 promoter: S. cerevisiae ADH1; promoter for alcohol dehydrogenase 1
   4499..5143    +  promoter       GAP promoter: S. cerevisiae TDH3; promoter for glyceraldehyde-3-phosphate dehydrogenase
   5151..6791    +  CDS            LUCI_PHOPY: Experimental evidence at protein level: Swiss-Prot protein existence level 1. Produces green light with a wavelength of 562 nm. From Photinus pyralis (Common eastern firefly) (Lampyris pyralis).
   6794..6818    +  misc_feature   MCS (fragment): pUC18/19 multiple cloning site
   6812..6946    +  CDS            ADH1 (fragment): ADH1_YEAST - Also known as ADC1. Experimental evidence at protein level: Swiss-Prot protein existence level 1. This isozyme preferentially catalyzes the conversion of primary unbranched alcohols to their corresponding aldehydes. Also shows activity toward secondary alcohols. From Saccharomyces cerevisiae (strain ATCC 204508 / S288c) (Baker's yeast).
   6950..7137    +  terminator     ADH1 terminator: S. cerevisiae ADH1; transcription terminator for the S. cerevisiae alcohol dehydrogenase 1 (ADH1) gene
   7170..7194    -  misc_feature   MCS (fragment): pBluescript multiple cloning site
   7203..7221    -  promoter       T7 promoter: promoter for bacteriophage T7 RNA polymerase
   7224..7381    +  CDS            lacZα (fragment): LacZα fragment of β-galactosidase; lacZ fragment
   7389..7844    +  rep_origin     f1 ori (sequence partly withheld): f1 bacteriophage origin of replication; arrow indicates direction of (+) strand synthesis
   7845..7894    -  misc_feature   bom (fragment): basis of mobility region from pBR322
   7973..8776    -  CDS            URA3: orotidine-5'-phosphate decarboxylase, required for uracil biosynthesis; S. cerevisiae URA3; yeast auxotrophic marker, counterselectable with 5-fluoroorotic acid (5-FOA)
   8777..8992    -  promoter       URA3 promoter: S. cerevisiae URA3
   9003..9050    -  misc_feature   bom (fragment): basis of mobility region from pBR322
   9152..1       -  CDS            rop (fragment) (across the origin): Rop protein, which maintains plasmids at low copy number; rop
