[The description below was written by a language model from this plasmid's Addgene catalogue record and pLannotate feature annotations shown in this document.]
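Description:
pTH748-CEN-RLuc/min8maxCFLuc is a yeast–E. coli shuttle plasmid of about 9.2 kb built on the pCENBEVY-U backbone, designed for dual-luciferase expression in Saccharomyces cerevisiae. In yeast it is maintained through a CEN6/ARS element, which gives stable, low-copy, centromere-based inheritance, and it is selected by the URA3 auxotrophic marker, which can also be counterselected with 5-FOA. In bacteria it replicates at high copy from a ColE1/pUC-type origin under ampicillin selection. Remnants of a pBluescript-type vector are also annotated, including an f1 origin, T3 and T7 promoters, and lac promoter/lacZα fragments.

The payload is a divergent, bidirectional expression cassette. The TDH3 (GPD/GAP) promoter drives a recoded Photinus pyralis firefly luciferase, which is followed by the ADH1 terminator. On the opposite strand, the ADH1 promoter drives Renilla luciferase, which ends at the ADH2 terminator. In the firefly gene, the first eight codons were replaced with synonymous codons read by the least abundant yeast tRNAs. All remaining codons were switched to those decoded by the most abundant tRNAs. The final three codons were deleted, which leaves the enzyme active but stops it from localising to peroxisomes. Renilla luciferase is expressed from the same plasmid and can serve as an internal reference for normalising the firefly signal. The associated publication concerns how translation elongation can control translation initiation on eukaryotic mRNAs, so this variant appears intended to test the effect of a slow-decoding stretch at the start of an otherwise optimally coded open reading frame. The depositor notes that plasmids carrying the codon-maximised firefly sequence can slow the growth of some E. coli strains without reducing plasmid yield.
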