Addgene plasmid #38214: pTH748-CEN-RLuc/min8maxCFLuc
Depositing lab: Tobias von der Haar. Depositing organization: London and South East University Group (LASE). Publication: Translation elongation can control translation initiation on eukaryotic mRNAs. Chu D, Kazana E, Bellanger N, Singh T, Tuite MF, von der Haar T. EMBO J. 2014 Jan 1;33(1):21-34. doi: 10.1002/embj.201385651. Epub 2013 Dec 19. PubMed 24357599.
Backbone
  Vector backbone: pCENBEVY-U
  Backbone size w/o insert (bp): 6616
  Total vector size (bp): 9184
  Vector type: Yeast Expression
  Selectable markers: URA3
Growth in bacteria
  Bacterial resistance: Ampicillin, 100 μg/mL
  Growth temperature: 37°C
  Growth strain: DH5alpha
  Growth instructions: We have observed that plasmids containing the codon maximised Firefly luciferase variant or portions there of cause slow growth in some E. coli strains (eg Top10). However, this does not appear to affect plasmid yield.
  Copy number: High Copy
Gene/Insert 1
  Gene/Insert name: Firefly Luciferase (alt name: FLuc)
  Species: Photinus pyralis
  Insert size (bp): 1644
  Mutation: The first eight codons of the original FLuc gene were exchanged for those isoaccepting codons decoded by the least abundant tRNAs in yeast. All remaining codons were exchanged for those isoaccepting codons decoded by the most abundant tRNAs. The last three codons of the full-length Firefly luciferase gene have been deleted to yield a luciferase variant which is fully functional, but no longer localises to peroxisomes.
  GenBank ID: AF043450
  Promoter: TDH3 (=GDP)
  Cloning method: Restriction Enzyme; 5′ cloning site BamHI (not destroyed); 3′ cloning site SalI (not destroyed)
  Sequencing primers: 5′ n/a; 3′ M13f
Gene/Insert 2
  Gene/Insert name: Renilla luciferase (alt name: RLuc)
  Species: Synthetic; Renilla reniformis
  Insert size (bp): 942
  GenBank ID: AF043450.1
  Promoter: ADH1
  Cloning method: Restriction Enzyme; 5′ cloning site XmaI (not destroyed); 3′ cloning site EcoRI (not destroyed)
  Sequencing primers: 5′ n/a; 3′ M13r
Resource information
  A portion of this plasmid was derived from a plasmid made by: The RLuc gene originated from a plasmid kindly provided by Dr David Bedwell (University of Alabama, Birmingham). Salas-Marco J, Bedwell DM (2004) Molecular and Cellular Biology 24:7769-7778.
Terms and licenses: Academic/Nonprofit Terms; Industry Terms: Not Available to Industry
How to cite: pTH748-CEN-RLuc/min8maxCFLuc was a gift from Tobias von der Haar (Addgene plasmid # 38214 ; http://n2t.net/addgene:38214 ; RRID:Addgene_38214)
