>Addgene plasmid #38214 | pTH748-CEN-RLuc/min8maxCFLuc | addgene partial sequence | sequence record 54543 | yADH1-F 5'-ATACGGCCTTCCTTCCAGTT-3'
GTTTGCTGTCTTGCTATCAAGTATAAATAGACCTGCAATTATTAATCTTTTGTTTCCTCGTCATTGTTCT
CGTTCCCTTTCTTCCTTGTTTCTTTTTCTGCACAATATTTCAAGCTATACCAAGCTACAATCAACTCCCC
GGGATGACTTCGAAAGTTTATGATCCAGAACAAAGGAAACGGATGATAACTGGTCCGCAGTGGTGGGCCA
GATGTAAACAAATGAATGTTCTTGATTCATTTATTAATTATTATGATTCAGAAAAACATGCAGAAAATGC
TGTTATTTTTTTACATGGTAACGCGGCCTCTTCTTATTTATGGCGACATGTTGTGCCACATATTGAGCCA
GTAGCGCGGTGTATTATACCAGACCTTATTGGTATGGGCAAATCAGGCAAATCTGGTAATGGTTCTTATA
GGTTACTTGATCATTACAAATATCTTACTGCATGGTTTGAACTTCTTAATTTACCAAAGAAGATCATTTT
TGTCGGCCATGATTGGGGTGCTTGTTTGGCATTTCATTATAGCTATGAGCATCAAGATAAGATCAAAGCA
ATAGTTCACGCTGAAAGTGTAGTAGATGTGATTGAATCATGGGATGAATGGCCTGATATTGAAGAAGATA
TTGCGTTGATCAAATCTGAAGAAGGAGAAAAAATGGTTTTGGAGAATAACTTCTTCGTGGAAACCATGTT
GCCATCAAAAATCATGAGAAAGTTAGAACCAGAAGAATTTGCAGCATATCTTGAACCATTCAAAGAGAAA
GGTGAAGTTCGTCGTCCAACATTATCATGGCCTCGTGAAATCCCGTTAGTAAAAGGTGGTAAACCTGACG
TTGTACAAATTGTTAGGAA
