>Addgene plasmid #38214 | pTH748-CEN-RLuc/min8maxCFLuc | addgene partial sequence | sequence record 55305 | pJG4_5_rev 5'-GGAGACTTGACCAAACCTCTGGCG-3'
GCCTGCAGGTCGACTTACTTGCCGCCCTTCTTAGCCTTAATCAAAATTTCTCTAATCTTTCTAGCGTCCA
ACTTGCCAGTCAAGCCCTTTGGAACTTCGTCAACGAAAACAACGCCGCCTCTCAACTTCTTAGCAGTAGT
AACTTGAGAAGCAACGTAGTCAACAATTTCCTTTTCAGTCATAGTCTTGCCGTGTTCCAAAACAACAACA
GCAGCTGGCAATTCGCCAGCGTCGTCGTCTGGCAAGCCAGCAACGCCAGCGTCGAAAATGTTTGGGTGTT
GCAACAAAATAGATTCCAATTCAGCTGGAGCAACTTGGTAGCCCTTGTACTTAATCAAAGACTTCAATCT
GTCAACAATGAAGAAGTGTTCGTCTTCGTCCCAGTAAGCAATGTCGCCAGAGTGCAACCAGCCGTCCTTG
TCAATCAAAGCGTTAGTAGCTTCTGGGTTGTTAACGTAGCCAGACATAATCATTGGGCCTCTAACGCACA
ATTCGCCTCTTTGGTTAACGCCCAAAGTCTTGCCAGTGTCCAAGTCAACAACCTTAGCTTCGAAGAATGG
AACAACCTTGCCAACAGCGCCTGGCTTGTCGTCGCCTTCTGGAGTAATCAAAATAGCAGAAGTAGTTTCA
GTCAAGCCGTAGCCTTGTCTAATGCCTGGCAAGTGGAATCTCTTAGCAACAGCTTCGCCAACTTCCTTAG
ACAATGGAGCGCCGCCAGAAGCAATTTCGTGCAAGTTAGACAAGTCGTACTTGTCAATCAAAGTAGACTT
AGCGAAGAAAGAGAACAAAGTTGGAACCAACAAAGCAGATTGAATCTTGTAGTCTTGCAAAGATCTCAAG
